>Addgene plasmid #82879 | pDONR223_CGREF1_WT_V5 | addgene full sequence | sequence record 163006 | Addgene NGS Result
GGCAGTTCCCTACTCTCGCGTTAACGCTAGCATGGATGTTTTCCCAGTCACGACGTTGTAAAACGACGGC
CAGTCTTAAGCTCGGGCCCCAAATAATGATTTTATTTTGACTGATAGTGACCTGTTCGTTGCAACAAATT
GATGAGCAATGCTTTTTTATAATGCCAACTTTGTACAAAAAAGTTGGCATGTTACCTTTGACGATGACAG
TGTTAATCCTGCTGCTGCTCCCCACGGGTCAGGCTGCCCCAAAGGATGGAGTCACAAGGCCAGACTCTGA
AGTGCAGCATCAGCTCCTGCCCAACCCCTTCCAGCCAGGCCAGGAGCAGCTCGGACTTCTGCAGAGCTAC
CTAAAGGGACTAGGAAGGACAGAAGTGCAACTGGAGCATCTGAGCCGGGAGCAGGTTCTCCTCTACCTCT
TTGCCCTCCATGACTATGACCAGAGTGGACAGCTGGATGGCCTGGAGCTGCTGTCCATGTTGACAGCTGC
TCTGGCCCCTGGAGCTGCCAACTCTCCTACCACCAACCCGGTGATATTGATAGTGGACAAAGTGCTCGAG
ACGCAGGACCTGAATGGGGATGGGCTCATGACCCCTGCTGAGCTCATCAACTTCCCGGGAGTAGCCCTCA
GGCACGTGGAGCCCGGAGAGCCCCTTGCTCCATCTCCTCAGGAGCCACAAGCTGTTGGAAGGCAGTCCCT
ATTAGCTAAAAGCCCATTAAGACAAGAAACACAGGAAGCCCCTGGTCCCAGAGAAGAAGCAAAGGGCCAG
GTAGAGGCCAGAAGGGAGTCTTTGGATCCTGTCCAGGAGCCTGGGGGCCAGGCAGAGGCTGATGGAGATG
TTCCAGGGCCCAGAGGGGAAGCTGAGGGCCAGGCAGAGGCTAAAGGAGATGCCCCTGGGCCCAGAGGGGA
AGCTGGGGGCCAGGCAGAGGCTGAAGGAGATGCCCCCGGGCCCAGAGGGGAAGCTGGGGGCCAGGCAGAG
GCCAGGGAGAATGGAGAGGAGGCCAAGGAACTTCCAGGGGAAACACTGGAGTCTAAGAACACCCAAAATG
ACTTTGAGGTGCACATTGTTCAAGTGGAGAATGATGAGATCTRCCCAACTTTCTTGTACAAAGTTGGCAT
TATAAGAAAGCATTGCTTATCAATTTGTTGCAACGAACAGGTCACTATCAGTCAAAATAAAATCATTATT
TGCCATCCAGCTGATATCCCCTATAGTGAGTCGTATTACATGGTCATAGCTGTTTCCTGGCAGCTCTGGC
CCGTGTCTCAAAATCTCTGATGTTACATTGCACAAGATAAAAATATATCATCATGCCTCCTCTAGACCAG
CCAGGACAGAAATGCCTCGACTTCGCTGCTACCCAAGGTTGCCGGGTGACGCACACCGTGGAAACGGATG
AAGGCACGAACCCAGTGGACATAAGCCTGTTCGGTTCGTAAGCTGTAATGCAAGTAGCGTATGCGCTCAC
GCAACTGGTCCAGAACCTTGACCGAACGCAGCGGTGGTAACGGCGCAGTGGCGGTTTTCATGGCTTGTTA
TGACTGTTTTTTTGGGGTACAGTCTATGCCTCGGGCATCCAAGCAGCAAGCGCGTTACGCCGTGGGTCGA
TGTTTGATGTTATGGAGCAGCAACGATGTTACGCAGCAGGGCAGTCGCCCTAAAACAAAGTTAAACATTA
TGAGGGAAGCGGTGATCGCCGAAGTATCGACTCAACTATCAGAGGTAGTTGGCGTCATCGAGCGCCATCT
CGAACCGACGTTGCTGGCCGTACATTTGTACGGCTCCGCAGTGGATGGCGGCCTGAAGCCACACAGTGAT
ATTGATTTGCTGGTTACGGTGACCGTAAGGCTTGATGAAACAACGCGGCGAGCTTTGATCAACGACCTTT
TGGAAACTTCGGCTTCCCCTGGAGAGAGCGAGATTCTCCGCGCTGTAGAAGTCACCATTGTTGTGCACGA
CGACATCATTCCGTGGCGTTATCCAGCTAAGCGCGAACTGCAATTTGGAGAATGGCAGCGCAATGACATT
CTTGCAGGTATCTTCGAGCCAGCCACGATCGACATTGATCTGGCTATCTTGCTGACAAAAGCAAGAGAAC
ATAGCGTTGCCTTGGTAGGTCCAGCGGCGGAGGAACTCTTTGATCCGGTTCCTGAACAGGATCTATTTGA
GGCGCTAAATGAAACCTTAACGCTATGGAACTCGCCGCCCGACTGGGCTGGCGATGAGCGAAATGTAGTG
CTTACGTTGTCCCGCATTTGGTACAGCGCAGTAACCGGCAAAATCGCGCCGAAGGATGTCGCTGCCGACT
GGGCAATGGAGCGCCTGCCGGCCCAGTATCAGCCCGTCATACTTGAAGCTAGACAGGCTTATCTTGGACA
AGAAGAAGATCGCTTGGCCTCGCGCGCAGATCAGTTGGAAGAATTTGTCCACTACGTGAAAGGCGAGATC
ACCAAGGTAGTCGGCAAATAACCCTCGAGCCACCCATGACCAAAATCCCTTAACGTGAGTTACGCGTCGT
TCCACTGAGCGTCAGACCCCGTAGAAAAGATCAAAGGATCTTCTTGAGATCCTTTTTTTCTGCGCGTAAT
CTGCTGCTTGCAAACAAAAAAACCACCGCTACCAGCGGTGGTTTGTTTGCCGGATCAAGAGCTACCAACT
CTTTTTCCGAAGGTAACTGGCTTCAGCAGAGCGCAGATACCAAATACTGTTCTTCTAGTGTAGCCGTAGT
TAGGCCACCACTTCAAGAACTCTGTAGCACCGCCTACATACCTCGCTCTGCTAATCCTGTTACCAGTGGC
TGCTGCCAGTGGCGATAAGTCGTGTCTTACCGGGTTGGACTCAAGACGATAGTTACCGGATAAGGCGCAG
CGGTCGGGCTGAACGGGGGGTTCGTGCACACAGCCCAGCTTGGAGCGAACGACCTACACCGAACTGAGAT
ACCTACAGCGTGAGCTATGAGAAAGCGCCACGCTTCCCGAAGGGAGAAAGGCGGACAGGTATCCGGTAAG
CGGCAGGGTCGGAACAGGAGAGCGCACGAGGGAGCTTCCAGGGGGAAACGCCTGGTATCTTTATAGTCCT
GTCGGGTTTCGCCACCTCTGACTTGAGCGTCGATTTTTGTGATGCTCGTCAGGGGGGCGGAGCCTATGGA
AAAACGCCAGCAACGCGGCCTTTTTACGGTTCCTGGCCTTTTGCTGGCCTTTTGCTCACATGTTCTTTCC
TGCGTTATCCCCTGATTCTGTGGATAACCGTATTACCGCCTTTGAGTGAGCTGATACCGCTCGCCGCAGC
CGAACGACCGAGCGCAGCGAGTCAGTGAGCGAGGAAGCGGAAGAGCGCCCAATACGCAAACCGCCTCTCC
CCGCGCGTTGGCCGATTCATTAATGCAGCTGGCACGACAGGTTTCCCGACTGGAAAGCGGGCAGTGAGCG
CAACGCAATTAATACGCGTACCGCTAGCCAGGAAGAGTTTGTAGAAACGCAAAAAGGCCATCCGTCAGGA
TGGCCTTCTGCTTAGTTTGATGCCTGGCAGTTTATGGCGGGCGTCCTGCCCGCCACCCTCCGGGCCGTTG
CTTCACAACGTTCAAATCCGCTCCCGGCGGATTTGTCCTACTCAGGAGAGCGTTCACCGACAAACAACAG
ATAAAACGAAAGGCCCAGTCTTCCGACTGAGCCTTTCGTTTTATTTGATGCCT
Features (pLannotate 1.2.2; 12 found; start..end, strand, type, name):
     38..74      -  CDS            lacZα (fragment): LacZα fragment of β-galactosidase; lacZ fragment
     91..186     +  protein_bind   attL3: mutant version of attL; recombination site for the Gateway® LR reaction LR Clonase™
    189..1091    +  CDS            CGREF1 (fragment): CGRE1_HUMAN - Also known as CGR11 From Homo sapiens (Human).
   1094..1192    -  protein_bind   attL2: mutant version of attL; recombination site for the Gateway® LR reaction LR Clonase™
   1210..1228    -  promoter       T7 promoter: promoter for bacteriophage T7 RNA polymerase
   1418..1441    +  promoter       Pc promoter (fragment): intI1 (promoter lies within the coding sequence); class 1 integron promoter
   1617..1673    +  CDS            GmR (fragment): gentamycin acetyltransferase; aacC1; confers resistance to gentamycin
   1680..2471    +  CDS            SmR: aminoglycoside adenylyltransferase (Murphy, 1985); aadA; confers resistance to spectinomycin and streptomycin
   2564..3152    +  rep_origin     ori: high-copy-number ColE1/pMB1/pBR322/pUC origin of replication
   3335..3427    +  CDS            lacI (fragment): lac repressor; lacI; The lac repressor binds to the lac operator to inhibit transcription in E. coli. This inhibition can be relieved by adding lactose or isopropyl-β-D-thiogalactopyranoside (IPTG).
   3482..3509    -  terminator     rrnB T2 terminator: transcription terminator T2 from the E. coli rrnB gene
   3641..3684    +  terminator     rrnB T1 terminator: Escherichia coli rrnB; transcription terminator T1 from the E. coli rrnB gene
