[The description below was written by a language model from this plasmid's Addgene catalogue record and pLannotate feature annotations shown in this document.]
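Description:
pDONR223_CGREF1_WT_V5 is a Gateway entry clone built on the Invitrogen pDONR223 backbone and carrying the wild-type human CGREF1 (cell growth regulator with EF-hand domain 1, also known as CGR11) open reading frame. It is a small bacterial plasmid of about 3.7 kb, maintained in E. coli from a high-copy ColE1/pUC-type origin. Selection is with spectinomycin, conferred by the aadA aminoglycoside adenylyltransferase gene (SmR). That gene lies downstream of a fragment of the class 1 integron Pc promoter and a short gentamicin-resistance gene remnant. The rrnB T1 and T2 terminators, together with short lacZα and lacI fragments, are backbone remnants rather than functional payload.

The CGREF1 coding sequence, annotated as roughly 900 bp, sits between two attL recombination sites. The automated annotation labels these attL3 and attL2. These sites allow the ORF to be moved by an LR Clonase reaction into any compatible Gateway destination vector. The record lists no promoter for the insert, so the plasmid is a shuttle or storage form of the ORF and not an expression construct. The only nearby promoter is a T7 promoter lying outside the attL2 site. Although the name includes "V5", no V5 tag is annotated in the feature table. The suffix may indicate that the ORF is formatted for fusion to a tag supplied by a destination vector, but the record does not say so.

The clone belongs to the Target Accelerator Plasmid Collection. Its stated purpose is to serve as an overexpression control in gene expression analyses, in the context of high-throughput phenotyping of lung cancer somatic mutations.
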