Addgene plasmid #82879: pDONR223_CGREF1_WT_V5
Purpose: Gateway Donor vector containing CGREF1, used as an over expression control for gene expression analysis. Part of the Target Accelerator Plasmid Collection.
Depositing lab: Jesse Boehm & Matthew Meyerson & David Root. Depositing organization: Broad Institute. Publication: High-throughput Phenotyping of Lung Cancer Somatic Mutations. Berger AH, Brooks AN, Wu X, Shrestha Y, Chouinard C, Piccioni F, Bagul M, Kamburov A, Imielinski M, Hogstrom L, Zhu C, Yang X, Pantel S, Sakai R, Watson J, Kaplan N, Campbell JD, Singh S, Root DE, Narayan R, Natoli T, Lahr DL, Tirosh I, Tamayo P, Getz G, Wong B, Doench J, Subramanian A, Golub TR, Meyerson M, Boehm JS. Cancer Cell. 2016 Aug 8;30(2):214-28. doi: 10.1016/j.ccell.2016.06.022. Epub 2016 Jul 28. PubMed 27478040.
Backbone
  Vector backbone: pDONR223
  Backbone manufacturer: Invitrogen
  Vector type: Gateway Entry vector
Growth in bacteria
  Bacterial resistance: Spectinomycin, 50 μg/mL
  Growth temperature: 37°C
  Growth strain: DH5alpha
  Copy number: High Copy
Gene/Insert
  Gene/Insert name: CGREF1
  Species: H. sapiens (human)
  GenBank ID: NM_006569
  Entrez Gene: CGREF1 (a.k.a. CGR11)
  Promoter: None
  Cloning method: Gateway Cloning
  Sequencing primers: 5′ M13pUC-fwd; 3′ M13-Rev
Terms and licenses: Academic/Nonprofit Terms; Industry Terms: Not Available to Industry
How to cite: pDONR223_CGREF1_WT_V5 was a gift from Jesse Boehm & Matthew Meyerson & David Root (Addgene plasmid # 82879 ; http://n2t.net/addgene:82879 ; RRID:Addgene_82879)
