>Addgene plasmid #82879 | pDONR223_CGREF1_WT_V5 | depositor partial sequence | sequence record 157605 | Insert sequence
ATGTTACCTTTGACGATGACAGTGTTAATCCTGCTGCTGCTCCCCACGGGTCAGGCTGCCCCAAAGGATG
GAGTCACAAGGCCAGACTCTGAAGTGCAGCATCAGCTCCTGCCCAACCCCTTCCAGCCAGGCCAGGAGCA
GCTCGGACTTCTGCAGAGCTACCTAAAGGGACTAGGAAGGACAGAAGTGCAACTGGAGCATCTGAGCCGG
GAGCAGGTTCTCCTCTACCTCTTTGCCCTCCATGACTATGACCAGAGTGGACAGCTGGATGGCCTGGAGC
TGCTGTCCATGTTGACAGCTGCTCTGGCCCCTGGAGCTGCCAACTCTCCTACCACCAACCCGGTGATATT
GATAGTGGACAAAGTGCTCGAGACGCAGGACCTGAATGGGGATGGGCTCATGACCCCTGCTGAGCTCATC
AACTTCCCGGGAGTAGCCCTCAGGCACGTGGAGCCCGGAGAGCCCCTTGCTCCATCTCCTCAGGAGCCAC
AAGCTGTTGGAAGGCAGTCCCTATTAGCTAAAAGCCCATTAAGACAAGAAACACAGGAAGCCCCTGGTCC
CAGAGAAGAAGCAAAGGGCCAGGTAGAGGCCAGAAGGGAGTCTTTGGATCCTGTCCAGGAGCCTGGGGGC
CAGGCAGAGGCTGATGGAGATGTTCCAGGGCCCAGAGGGGAAGCTGAGGGCCAGGCAGAGGCTAAAGGAG
ATGCCCCTGGGCCCAGAGGGGAAGCTGGGGGCCAGGCAGAGGCTGAAGGAGATGCCCCCGGGCCCAGAGG
GGAAGCTGGGGGCCAGGCAGAGGCCAGGGAGAATGGAGAGGAGGCCAAGGAACTTCCAGGGGAAACACTG
GAGTCTAAGAACACCCAAAATGACTTTGAGGTGCACATTGTTCAAGTGGAGAATGATGAGATCTAG
